>Addgene plasmid #129473 | FUGAW | addgene full sequence | sequence record 384405 | Addgene NGS Result
GTCGACGGATCGGGAGATCTCCCGATCCCCTATGGTGCACTCTCAGTACAATCTGCTCTGATGCCGCATA
GTTAAGCCAGTATCTGCTCCCTGCTTGTGTGTTGGAGGTCGCTGAGTAGTGCGCGAGCAAAATTTAAGCT
ACAACAAGGCAAGGCTTGACCGACAATTGCATGAAGAATCTGCTTAGGGTTAGGCGTTTTGCGCTGCTTC
GCGATGTACGGGCCAGATATACGCGTTGACATTGATTATTGACTAGTTATTAATAGTAATCAATTACGGG
GTCATTAGTTCATAGCCCATATATGGAGTTCCGCGTTACATAACTTACGGTAAATGGCCCGCCTGGCTGA
CCGCCCAACGACCCCCGCCCATTGACGTCAATAATGACGTATGTTCCCATAGTAACGCCAATAGGGACTT
TCCATTGACGTCAATGGGTGGAGTATTTACGGTAAACTGCCCACTTGGCAGTACATCAAGTGTATCATAT
GCCAAGTACGCCCCCTATTGACGTCAATGACGGTAAATGGCCCGCCTGGCATTATGCCCAGTACATGACC
TTATGGGACTTTCCTACTTGGCAGTACATCTACGTATTAGTCATCGCTATTACCATGGTGATGCGGTTTT
GGCAGTACATCAATGGGCGTGGATAGCGGTTTGACTCACGGGGATTTCCAAGTCTCCACCCCATTGACGT
CAATGGGAGTTTGTTTTGGCACCAAAATCAACGGGACTTTCCAAAATGTCGTAACAACTCCGCCCCATTG
ACGCAAATGGGCGGTAGGCGTGTACGGTGGGAGGTCTATATAAGCAGCGCGTTTTGCCTGTACTGGGTCT
CTCTGGTTAGACCAGATCTGAGCCTGGGAGCTCTCTGGCTAACTAGGGAACCCACTGCTTAAGCCTCAAT
AAAGCTTGCCTTGAGTGCTTCAAGTAGTGTGTGCCCGTCTGTTGTGTGACTCTGGTAACTAGAGATCCCT
CAGACCCTTTTAGTCAGTGTGGAAAATCTCTAGCAGTGGCGCCCGAACAGGGACTTGAAAGCGAAAGGGA
AACCAGAGGAGCTCTCTCGACGCAGGACTCGGCTTGCTGAAGCGCGCACGGCAAGAGGCGAGGGGCGGCG
ACTGGTGAGTACGCCAAAAATTTTGACTAGCGGAGGCTAGAAGGAGAGAGATGGGTGCGAGAGCGTCAGT
ATTAAGCGGGGGAGAATTAGATCGCGATGGGAAAAAATTCGGTTAAGGCCAGGGGGAAAGAAAAAATATA
AATTAAAACATATAGTATGGGCAAGCAGGGAGCTAGAACGATTCGCAGTTAATCCTGGCCTGTTAGAAAC
ATCAGAAGGCTGTAGACAAATACTGGGACAGCTACAACCATCCCTTCAGACAGGATCAGAAGAACTTAGA
TCATTATATAATACAGTAGCAACCCTCTATTGTGTGCATCAAAGGATAGAGATAAAAGACACCAAGGAAG
CTTTAGACAAGATAGAGGAAGAGCAAAACAAAAGTAAGACCACCGCACAGCAAGCGGCCGCTGATCTTCA
GACCTGGAGGAGGAGATATGAGGGACAATTGGAGAAGTGAATTATATAAATATAAAGTAGTAAAAATTGA
ACCATTAGGAGTAGCACCCACCAAGGCAAAGAGAAGAGTGGTGCAGAGAGAAAAAAGAGCAGTGGGAATA
GGAGCTTTGTTCCTTGGGTTCTTGGGAGCAGCAGGAAGCACTATGGGCGCAGCGTCAATGACGCTGACGG
TACAGGCCAGACAATTATTGTCTGGTATAGTGCAGCAGCAGAACAATTTGCTGAGGGCTATTGAGGCGCA
ACAGCATCTGTTGCAACTCACAGTCTGGGGCATCAAGCAGCTCCAGGCAAGAATCCTGGCTGTGGAAAGA
TACCTAAAGGATCAACAGCTCCTGGGGATTTGGGGTTGCTCTGGAAAACTCATTTGCACCACTGCTGTGC
CTTGGAATGCTAGTTGGAGTAATAAATCTCTGGAACAGATTTGGAATCACACGACCTGGATGGAGTGGGA
CAGAGAAATTAACAATTACACAAGCTTAATACACTCCTTAATTGAAGAATCGCAAAACCAGCAAGAAAAG
AATGAACAAGAATTATTGGAATTAGATAAATGGGCAAGTTTGTGGAATTGGTTTAACATAACAAATTGGC
TGTGGTATATAAAATTATTCATAATGATAGTAGGAGGCTTGGTAGGTTTAAGAATAGTTTTTGCTGTACT
TTCTATAGTGAATAGAGTTAGGCAGGGATATTCACCATTATCGTTTCAGACCCACCTCCCAACCCCGAGG
GGACCCGACAGGCCCGAAGGAATAGAAGAAGAAGGTGGAGAGAGAGACAGAGACAGATCCATTCGATTAG
TGAACGGATCGGCACTGCGTGCGCCAATTCTGCAGACAAATGGCAGTATTCATCCACAATTTTAAAAGAA
AAGGGGGGATTGGGGGGTACAGTGCAGGGGAAAGAATAGTAGACATAATAGCAACAGACATACAAACTAA
AGAATTACAAAAACAAATTACAAAAATTCAAAATTTTCGGGTTTATTACAGGGACAGCAGAGATCCAGTT
TGGTTAATTAACCCGTGTCGGCTCCAGATCTGGCCTCCGCGCCGGGTTTTGGCGCCTCCCGCGGGCGCCC
CCCTCCTCACGGCGAGCGCTGCCACGTCAGACGAAGGGCGCAGCGAGCGTCCTGATCCTTCCGCCCGGAC
GCTCAGGACAGCGGCCCGCTGCTCATAAGACTCGGCCTTAGAACCCCAGTATCAGCAGAAGGACATTTTA
GGACGGGACTTGGGTGACTCTAGGGCACTGGTTTTCTTTCCAGAGAGCGGAACAGGCGAGGAAAAGTAGT
CCCTTCTCGGCGATTCTGCGGAGGGATCTCCGTGGGGCGGTGAACGCCGATGATTATATAAGGACGCGCC
GGGTGTGGCACAGCTAGTTCCGTCGCAGCCGGGATTTGGGTCGCGGTTCTTGTTTGTGGATCGCTGTGAT
CGTCACTTGGTGAGTAGCGGGCTGCTGGGCTGGCCGGGGCTTTCGTGGCCGCCGGGCCGCTCGGTGGGAC
GGAAGCGTGTGGAGAGACCGCCAAGGGCTGTAGTCTGGGTCCGCGAGCAAGGTTGCCCTGAACTGGGGGT
TGGGGGGAGCGCAGCAAAATGGCGGCTGTTCCCGAGTCTTGAATGGAAGACGCTTGTGAGGCGGGCTGTG
AGGTCGTTGAAACAAGGTGGGGGGCATGGTGGGCGGCAAGAACCCAAGGTCTTGAGGCCTTCGCTAATGC
GGGAAAGCTCTTATTCGGGTGAGATGGGCTGGGGCACCATCTGGGGACCCTGACGTGAAGTTTGTCACTG
ACTGGAGAACTCGGTTTGTCGTCTGTTGCGGGGGCGGCAGTTATGGCGGTGCCGTTGGGCAGTGCACCCG
TACCTTTGGGAGCGCGCGCCCTCGTCGTGTCGTGACGTCACCCGTTCTGTTGGCTTATAATGCAGGGTGG
GGCCACCTGCCGGTAGGTGTGCGGTAGGCTTTTCTCCGTCGCAGGACGCAGGGTTCGGGCCTAGGGTAGG
CTCTCCTGAATCGACAGGCGCCGGACCTCTGGTGAGGGGAGGGATAAGTGAGGCGTCAGTTTCTTTGGTC
GGTTTTATGTACCTATCTTCTTAAGTAGCTGAAGCTCCGGTTTTGAACTATGCGCTCGGGGTTGGCGAGT
GTGTTTTGTGAAGTTTTTTAGGCACCTTTTGAAATGTAATCATTTGGGTCAATATGTAATTTTCAGTGTT
AGACTAGTAAATTGTCCGCTAAATTCTGGCCGTTTTTGGCTTTTTTGTTAGACGAAGCTTGGGCTGCAGG
TCGACTCTAGAGGATCCCCGGGTACCGGTATGGTGAGCAAGGGCGAGGAGCTGTTCACCGGGGTGGTGCC
CATCCTGGTCGAGCTGGACGGCGACGTAAACGGCCACAAGTTCAGCGTGTCCGGCGAGGGCGAGGGCGAT
GCCACCTACGGCAAGCTGACCCTGAAGTTCATCTGCACCACCGGCAAGCTGCCCGTGCCCTGGCCCACCC
TCGTGACCACCCTGACCTACGGCGTGCAGTGCTTCAGCCGCTACCCCGACCACATGAAGCAGCACGACTT
CTTCAAGTCCGCCATGCCCGAAGGCTACGTCCAGGAGCGCACCATCTTCTTCAAGGACGACGGCAACTAC
AAGACCCGCGCCGAGGTGAAGTTCGAGGGCGACACCCTGGTGAACCGCATCGAGCTGAAGGGCATCGACT
TCAAGGAGGACGGCAACATCCTGGGGCACAAGCTGGAGTACGACTACAACAGCCACAACGTCTATATCAT
GGCCGACAAGCAGAAGAACGGCATCAAGGCGAACTTCAAGACCCGCCACAACATCGAGGACGGCGGCGTG
CAGCTCGCCGACCACTACCAGCAGAACACCCCCATCGGCGACGGCCCCGTGCTGCTGCCCGACAACCACT
ACCTGAGCACCCAGTCCGCCCTGAGCAAAGACCCCAACGAGAAGCGCGATCACATGGTCCTGCTGGAGTT
CGTGACCGCCGCCGGGATCACTCTCGGCATGGACGAGCTGTACAAGCTCGAGTCCGGCGGGAGCGGCTCC
GGCGGCCAGTCCGGCGGGAGCGGATCCGGCGGCCAGTCCGGGGGATCTGGCAGCGGAGGACAGTCCGGGG
GATCTGGCAGCGGCGGCCAGAGCGGCGGATCTGGCAGCGGCGGCCAGAGCGGCGAGCTCCTGTACGACGT
GCCCGACTACGCCAGCCTGAAGCTGACCAGCGACTTCGACAACCCCCGCTGGATCGGCCGCCACAAGCAC
ATGTTCAACTTCCTGGACGTGAACCACAACGGCAAGATCAGCCTGGACGAGATGGTGTACAAGGCCAGCG
ACATCGTGATCAACAACCTGGGCGCCACCCCCGAGCAGGCCAAGCGCCACAAGGACGCCGTGGAGGCCTT
CTTCGGCGGCGCCGGCATGAAGTACGGCGTGGAGACCGACTGGCCCGCCTACATCGAGGGCTGGAAGAAG
CTGGCCACCGACGAGCTGGAGAAGTACGCCAAGAACGAGCCCACCCTGATCCGCATCTGGGGCGACGCCC
TGTTCGACATCGTGGACAAGGACCAGAACGGCGCCATCACCCTGGACGAGTGGAAGGCCTACACCAAGGC
CGCCGGCATCATCCAGAGCAGCGAGGACTGCGAGGAGACCTTCCGCGTGTGCGACATCGACGAGAGCGGC
CAGCTGGACGTGGACGAGATGACCCGCCAGCACCTGGGCTTCTGGTACACCATGGACCCCGCCTGCGAGA
AGCTGTACGGCGGCGCCGTGCCCTGAGAATTCGATATCAAGCTTATCGATAATCAACCTCTGGATTACAA
AATTTGTGAAAGATTGACTGGTATTCTTAACTATGTTGCTCCTTTTACGCTATGTGGATACGCTGCTTTA
ATGCCTTTGTATCATGCTATTGCTTCCCGTATGGCTTTCATTTTCTCCTCCTTGTATAAATCCTGGTTGC
TGTCTCTTTATGAGGAGTTGTGGCCCGTTGTCAGGCAACGTGGCGTGGTGTGCACTGTGTTTGCTGACGC
AACCCCCACTGGTTGGGGCATTGCCACCACCTGTCAGCTCCTTTCCGGGACTTTCGCTTTCCCCCTCCCT
ATTGCCACGGCGGAACTCATCGCCGCCTGCCTTGCCCGCTGCTGGACAGGGGCTCGGCTGTTGGGCACTG
ACAATTCCGTGGTGTTGTCGGGGAAATCATCGTCCTTTCCTTGGCTGCTCGCCTGTGTTGCCACCTGGAT
TCTGCGCGGGACGTCCTTCTGCTACGTCCCTTCGGCCCTCAATCCAGCGGACCTTCCTTCCCGCGGCCTG
CTGCCGGCTCTGCGGCCTCTTCCGCGTCTTCGCCTTCGCCCTCAGACGAGTCGGATCTCCCTTTGGGCCG
CCTCCCCGCATCGATACCGTCGACCTCGAGACCTAGAAAAACATGGAGCAATCACAAGTAGCAATACAGC
AGCTACCAATGCTGATTGTGCCTGGCTAGAAGCACAAGAGGAGGAGGAGGTGGGTTTTCCAGTCACACCT
CAGGTACCTTTAAGACCAATGACTTACAAGGCAGCTGTAGATCTTAGCCACTTTTTAAAAGAAAAGGGGG
GACTGGAAGGGCTAATTCACTCCCAACGAAGACAAGATATCCTTGATCTGTGGATCTACCACACACAAGG
CTACTTCCCTGATTGGCAGAACTACACACCAGGGCCAGGGATCAGATATCCACTGACCTTTGGATGGTGC
TACAAGCTAGTACCAGTTGAGCAAGAGAAGGTAGAAGAAGCCAATGAAGGAGAGAACACCCGCTTGTTAC
ACCCTGTGAGCCTGCATGGGATGGATGACCCGGAGAGAGAAGTATTAGAGTGGAGGTTTGACAGCCGCCT
AGCATTTCATCACATGGCCCGAGAGCTGCATCCGGACTGTACTGGGTCTCTCTGGTTAGACCAGATCTGA
GCCTGGGAGCTCTCTGGCTAACTAGGGAACCCACTGCTTAAGCCTCAATAAAGCTTGCCTTGAGTGCTTC
AAGTAGTGTGTGCCCGTCTGTTGTGTGACTCTGGTAACTAGAGATCCCTCAGACCCTTTTAGTCAGTGTG
GAAAATCTCTAGCAGGGCCCGTTTAAACCCGCTGATCAGCCTCGACTGTGCCTTCTAGTTGCCAGCCATC
TGTTGTTTGCCCCTCCCCCGTGCCTTCCTTGACCCTGGAAGGTGCCACTCCCACTGTCCTTTCCTAATAA
AATGAGGAAATTGCATCGCATTGTCTGAGTAGGTGTCATTCTATTCTGGGGGGTGGGGTGGGGCAGGACA
GCAAGGGGGAGGATTGGGAAGACAATAGCAGGCATGCTGGGGATGCGGTGGGCTCTATGGCTTCTGAGGC
GGAAAGAACCAGCTGGGGCTCTAGGGGGTATCCCC
[124 nt withheld, positions 6966-7089]
C
[91 nt withheld, positions 7091-7181]
A
[49 nt withheld, positions 7183-7231]
CCTTTGACGTTGGAGTCCACGTTCTTT
[37 nt withheld, positions 7259-7295]
ACCCTATCTCGGTCTATTCTTTTGATTTATAAGGGATTTTGCCGATTTCGGCCTATTGGTTAAAAAATGA
GCTGATTTAACAAAAATTTAACGCGAATTAATTCTGTGGAATGTGTGTCAGTTAGGGTGTGGAAAGTCCC
CAGGCTCCCCAGCAGGCAGAAGTATGCAAAGCATGCATCTCAATTAGTCAGCAACCAGGTGTGGAAAGTC
CCCAGGCTCCCCAGCAGGCAGAAGTATGCAAAGCATGCATCTCAATTAGTCAGCAACCATAGTCCCGCCC
CTAACTCCGCCCATCCCGCCCCTAACTCCGCCCAGTTCCGCCCATTCTCCGCCCCATGGCTGACTAATTT
TTTTTATTTATGCAGAGGCCGAGGCCGCCTCTGCCTCTGAGCTATTCCAGAAGTAGTGAGGAGGCTTTTT
TGGAGGCCTAGGCTTTTGCAAAAAGCTCCCGGGAGCTTGTATATCCATTTTCGGATCTGATCAGCACGTG
TTGACAATTAATCATCGGCATAGTATATCGGCATAGTATAATACGACAAGGTGAGGAACTAAACCATGGC
CAAGTTGACCAGTGCCGTTCCGGTGCTCACCGCGCGCGACGTCGCCGGAGCGGTCGAGTTCTGGACCGAC
CGGCTCGGGTTCTCCCGGGACTTCGTGGAGGACGACTTCGCCGGTGTGGTCCGGGACGACGTGACCCTGT
TCATCAGCGCGGTCCAGGACCAGGTGGTGCCGGACAACACCCTGGCCTGGGTGTGGGTGCGCGGCCTGGA
CGAGCTGTACGCCGAGTGGTCGGAGGTCGTGTCCACGAACTTCCGGGACGCCTCCGGGCCGGCCATGACC
GAGATCGGCGAGCAGCCGTGGGGGCGGGAGTTCGCCCTGCGCGACCCGGCCGGCAACTGCGTGCACTTCG
TGGCCGAGGAGCAGGACTGACACGTGCTACGAGATTTCGATTCCACCGCCGCCTTCTATGAAAGGTTGGG
CTTCGGAATCGTTTTCCGGGACGCCGGCTGGATGATCCTCCAGCGCGGGGATCTCATGCTGGAGTTCTTC
GCCCACCCCAACTTGTTTATTGCAGCTTATAATGGTTACAAATAAAGCAATAGCATCACAAATTTCACAA
ATAAAGCATTTTTTTCACTGCATTCTAGTTGTGGTTTGTCCAAACTCATCAATGTATCTTATCATGTCTG
TATACCGTCGACCTCTAGCTAGAGCTTGGCGTAATCATGGTCATAGCTGTTTCCTGTGTGAAATTGTTAT
CCGCTCACAATTCCACACAACATACGAGCCGGAAGCATAAAGTGTAAAGCCTGGGGTGCCTAATGAGTGA
GCTAACTCACATTAATTGCGTTGCGCTCACTGCCCGCTTTCCAGTCGGGAAACCTGTCGTGCCAGCTGCA
TTAATGAATCGGCCAACGCGCGGGGAGAGGCGGTTTGCGTATTGGGCGCTCTTCCGCTTCCTCGCTCACT
GACTCGCTGCGCTCGGTCGTTCGGCTGCGGCGAGCGGTATCAGCTCACTCAAAGGCGGTAATACGGTTAT
CCACAGAATCAGGGGATAACGCAGGAAAGAACATGTGAGCAAAAGGCCAGCAAAAGGCCAGGAACCGTAA
AAAGGCCGCGTTGCTGGCGTTTTTCCATAGGCTCCGCCCCCCTGACGAGCATCACAAAAATCGACGCTCA
AGTCAGAGGTGGCGAAACCCGACAGGACTATAAAGATACCAGGCGTTTCCCCCTGGAAGCTCCCTCGTGC
GCTCTCCTGTTCCGACCCTGCCGCTTACCGGATACCTGTCCGCCTTTCTCCCTTCGGGAAGCGTGGCGCT
TTCTCATAGCTCACGCTGTAGGTATCTCAGTTCGGTGTAGGTCGTTCGCTCCAAGCTGGGCTGTGTGCAC
GAACCCCCCGTTCAGCCCGACCGCTGCGCCTTATCCGGTAACTATCGTCTTGAGTCCAACCCGGTAAGAC
ACGACTTATCGCCACTGGCAGCAGCCACTGGTAACAGGATTAGCAGAGCGAGGTATGTAGGCGGTGCTAC
AGAGTTCTTGAAGTGGTGGCCTAACTACGGCTACACTAGAAGAACAGTATTTGGTATCTGCGCTCTGCTG
AAGCCAGTTACCTTCGGAAAAAGAGTTGGTAGCTCTTGATCCGGCAAACAAACCACCGCTGGTAGCGGTG
GTTTTTTTGTTTGCAAGCAGCAGATTACGCGCAGAAAAAAAGGATCTCAAGAAGATCCTTTGATCTTTTC
TACGGGGTCTGACGCTCAGTGGAACGAAAACTCACGTTAAGGGATTTTGGTCATGAGATTATCAAAAAGG
ATCTTCACCTAGATCCTTTTAAATTAAAAATGAAGTTTTAAATCAATCTAAAGTATATATGAGTAAACTT
GGTCTGACAGTTACCAATGCTTAATCAGTGAGGCACCTATCTCAGCGATCTGTCTATTTCGTTCATCCAT
AGTTGCCTGACTCCCCGTCGTGTAGATAACTACGATACGGGAGGGCTTACCATCTGGCCCCAGTGCTGCA
ATGATACCGCGAGACCCACGCTCACCGGCTCCAGATTTATCAGCAATAAACCAGCCAGCCGGAAGGGCCG
AGCGCAGAAGTGGTCCTGCAACTTTATCCGCCTCCATCCAGTCTATTAATTGTTGCCGGGAAGCTAGAGT
AAGTAGTTCGCCAGTTAATAGTTTGCGCAACGTTGTTGCCATTGCTACAGGCATCGTGGTGTCACGCTCG
TCGTTTGGTATGGCTTCATTCAGCTCCGGTTCCCAACGATCAAGGCGAGTTACATGATCCCCCATGTTGT
GCAAAAAAGCGGTTAGCTCCTTCGGTCCTCCGATCGTTGTCAGAAGTAAGTTGGCCGCAGTGTTATCACT
CATGGTTATGGCAGCACTGCATAATTCTCTTACTGTCATGCCATCCGTAAGATGCTTTTCTGTGACTGGT
GAGTACTCAACCAAGTCATTCTGAGAATAGTGTATGCGGCGACCGAGTTGCTCTTGCCCGGCGTCAATAC
GGGATAATACCGCGCCACATAGCAGAACTTTAAAAGTGCTCATCATTGGAAAACGTTCTTCGGGGCGAAA
ACTCTCAAGGATCTTACCGCTGTTGAGATCCAGTTCGATGTAACCCACTCGTGCACCCAACTGATCTTCA
GCATCTTTTACTTTCACCAGCGTTTCTGGGTGAGCAAAAACAGGAAGGCAAAATGCCGCAAAAAAGGGAA
TAAGGGCGACACGGAAATGTTGAATACTCATACTCTTCCTTTTTCAATATTATTGAAGCATTTATCAGGG
TTATTGTCTCATGAGCGGATACATATTTGAATGTATTTAGAAAAATAAACAAATAGGGGTTCCGCGCACA
TTTCCCCGAAAAGTGCCACCTGAC
Features (pLannotate 1.2.2; 32 found; start..end, strand, type, name):
     31..83      -  misc_feature   bom (fragment): basis of mobility region from pBR322
    238..617     +  enhancer       CMV enhancer: human cytomegalovirus immediate early enhancer
    618..817     +  promoter       CMV promoter: human cytomegalovirus (CMV) immediate early promoter
    835..1015    +  LTR            5' LTR (truncated): truncated 5' long terminal repeat (LTR) from HIV-1
   1062..1187    +  misc_feature   HIV-1 Ψ: packaging signal of human immunodeficiency virus type 1
   1171..1534    +  CDS            HIV-1 gag (fragment): gag protein from human immunodeficiency virus 1; gag
   1680..1913    +  misc_feature   RRE: The Rev response element (RRE) of HIV-1 allows for Rev-dependent mRNA export from the nucleus to the cytoplasm.
   2290..2390    +  CDS            Rev (fragment): human immunodeficiency virus 1 (HIV-1) Rev protein; rev; enhances nuclear export of unspliced and incompletely spliced viral mRNAs
   2440..2557    +  misc_feature   cPPT/CTS: central polypurine tract and central termination sequence of HIV-1
   2622..3833    +  promoter       UbC promoter: human ubiquitin C promoter
   3844..3877    -  misc_feature   MCS (fragment): pUC18/19 multiple cloning site
   3880..4596    +  CDS            EGFP: the original enhanced GFP (Yang et al., 1996) mammalian codon-optimized
   4774..5343    +  CDS            AEQ2_AEQVI: Experimental evidence at protein level: Swiss-Prot protein existence level 1. Ca(2+)-dependent bioluminescence photoprotein. Displays an emission peak at 470 nm (blue light). Trace amounts of calcium ion trigger the intramolecular oxidation of the chromophore, coelenterazine into coelenteramide and CO(2) with the concomitant emission of light. From Aequorea victoria (Water jellyfish) (Mesonema victoria).
   5347..5371    +  misc_feature   MCS (fragment): pBluescript multiple cloning site
   5371..5959    +  misc_feature   WPRE: woodchuck hepatitis virus posttranscriptional regulatory element
   5896..6477    +  CDS            nef (fragment): NEF_HV1H2 - Experimental evidence at protein level: Swiss-Prot protein existence level 1. Extracellular Nef protein targets CD4(+) T-lymphocytes for apoptosis by interacting with CXCR4 surface receptors. From Human immunodeficiency virus type 1 group M subtype B (isolate HXB2) (HIV-1).
   6484..6664    +  LTR            5' LTR (truncated): truncated 5' long terminal repeat (LTR) from HIV-1
   6696..6920    +  polyA_signal   bGH poly(A) signal: bovine growth hormone polyadenylation signal
   6924..6945    +  promoter       SV40 promoter (fragment): SV40 enhancer and early promoter
   6966..7394    +  rep_origin     f1 ori (sequence partly withheld): f1 bacteriophage origin of replication; arrow indicates direction of (+) strand synthesis
   7408..7737    +  promoter       SV40 promoter: SV40 enhancer and early promoter
   7785..7832    +  promoter       EM7 promoter: synthetic bacterial promoter&nbsp
   7851..8225    +  CDS            BleoR: antibiotic-binding protein; Sh ble from Streptoalloteichus hindustanus; confers resistance to bleomycin, phleomycin, and Zeocin™
   8235..8360    +  CDS            ble (fragment): BLE_KLEPN - Experimental evidence at protein level: Swiss-Prot protein existence level 1. Binding protein with a strong affinity to the bleomycin family of antibiotics. Binds to CL990; an antimitotic-antibiotic compound. From Klebsiella pneumoniae.
   8355..8476    +  polyA_signal   SV40 poly(A) signal: SV40 polyadenylation signal
   8547..8569    -  protein_bind   lac operator (fragment): The lac repressor binds to the lac operator to inhibit transcription in E. coli. This inhibition can be relieved by adding lactose or isopropyl-β-D-thiogalactopyranoside (IPTG). lac repressor encoded by lacI
   8573..8603    -  promoter       lac promoter: promoter for the E. coli lac operon
   8618..8639    -  protein_bind   CAP binding site: CAP binding activates transcription in the presence of cAMP. E. coli catabolite activator protein
   8652..8744    -  CDS            lacI (fragment): lac repressor; lacI; The lac repressor binds to the lac operator to inhibit transcription in E. coli. This inhibition can be relieved by adding lactose or isopropyl-β-D-thiogalactopyranoside (IPTG).
   8927..9515    -  rep_origin     ori: high-copy-number ColE1/pMB1/pBR322/pUC origin of replication
   9686..10546   -  CDS            AmpR: β-lactamase; bla; confers resistance to ampicillin, carbenicillin, and related antibiotics
  10547..10651   -  promoter       AmpR promoter: bla
