[The description below was written by a language model from this plasmid's Addgene catalogue record and pLannotate feature annotations shown in this document.]
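Description:
FUGAW is a third-generation, HIV-1-based lentiviral transfer vector built on the FUGW backbone for expression of a GFP-aequorin fusion in mammalian cells. In bacteria it is maintained through a high-copy ColE1/pUC-type origin and selected with ampicillin via the β-lactamase gene; an f1 origin is also present. Outside the viral region, the backbone carries a bleomycin/Zeocin resistance gene (Sh ble) behind tandem SV40 and EM7 promoters with an SV40 polyadenylation signal. Because this cassette lies beyond the 3' LTR, it would not be packaged into the viral genome, so it could only serve for selection after direct plasmid transfection.

Genomic RNA is transcribed in packaging cells from a CMV enhancer/promoter fused to a truncated 5' LTR, which makes production Tat-independent, as is typical of third-generation systems. The packaged region contains the Ψ packaging signal with a partial gag sequence, the Rev response element for Rev-dependent nuclear export, and the cPPT/CTS, which improves transduction efficiency. The internal human ubiquitin C promoter drives EGFP followed by Aequorea victoria aequorin, and the gap between the two annotated coding sequences is consistent with a linker joining them. A WPRE downstream enhances transcript expression, followed by a truncated 3' LTR and a bGH polyadenylation signal.

Aequorin is a calcium-triggered photoprotein that oxidises coelenterazine to emit blue light. Fusing it to GFP creates a bioluminescent calcium reporter that can also be located by fluorescence. The associated publication concerns bioluminescence imaging in live cells and animals, and the broadly active UbC promoter suits stable reporter expression in transduced cells.
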