Addgene plasmid #129473: FUGAW
Purpose: 3rd-generation lentiviral vector for hUbC-driven expression of GFP-aequorin
Depositing lab: Robert Gross. Depositing organization: Emory University. Publication: Bioluminescence imaging in live cells and animals. Tung JK, Berglund K, Gutekunst CA, Hochgeschwender U, Gross RE. Neurophotonics. 2016 Apr;3(2):025001. doi: 10.1117/1.NPh.3.2.025001. Epub 2016 Apr 5. PubMed 27226972.
Backbone
  Vector backbone: FUGW
  Backbone manufacturer: David Baltimore (Addgene plasmid # 14883)
  Vector type: Mammalian Expression, Lentiviral
  Selectable markers: Bleomycin
Growth in bacteria
  Bacterial resistance: Ampicillin, 100 μg/mL
  Growth temperature: 37°C
  Growth strain: NEB Stable
  Copy number: High Copy
Gene/Insert
  Gene/Insert name: GFP-aequorin
  Species: Aequoria victoria
  Promoter: human ubiquitin C
  Cloning method: Restriction Enzyme; 5′ cloning site AgeI (unknown if destroyed); 3′ cloning site EcoRI (unknown if destroyed)
Terms and licenses: Academic/Nonprofit Terms; Industry Terms: Not Available to Industry
How to cite: FUGAW was a gift from Robert Gross (Addgene plasmid # 129473 ; http://n2t.net/addgene:129473 ; RRID:Addgene_129473)
